>Addgene plasmid #23779 | pDONR223-CDK5R1 | addgene partial sequence | sequence record 29582 | 23779 with M13pUC-fwd
TAATGATTTTATTTTGACTGATAGTGACCTGTTCGTTGCAACAAATTGATGAGCAATGCTTTTTTATAAT
GCCAACTTTGTACAAAAAAGTTGGCATGGGCACGGTGCTGTCCCTGTCTCCCAGCTACCGGAAGGCCACG
CTGTTTGAGGATGGCGCGGCCACCGTGGGCCACTATACGGCCGTACAGAACAGCAAGAACGCCAAGGACA
AGAACCTGAAGCGCCACTCCATCATCTCCGTGCTGCCTTGGAAGAGAATCGTGGCCGTGTCGGCCAAGAA
GAAGAACTCAAAGAAGGTGCAGCCCAACAGCAGCTACCAGAACAACATCACGCACCTCAACAATGAGAAC
CTGAAGAAGTCGCTGTCGTGCGCCAACCTGTCCACATTCGCCCAGCCCCCACCGGCCCAGCCGCCTGCAC
CCCCGGCCAGCCAGCTCTCGGGTTCCCAGACCGGGGGCTCCTCCTCAGTCAAGAAAGCCCCTCACCCTGC
CGTCACCTCCGCAGGGACGCCCAAACGGGTCATCGTCCAGGCGTCCACCAGTGAGCTGCTTCGCTGCCTG
GGTGAGTTTCTCTGCCGCCGGTGCTACCGCCTGAAGCACCTGTCCCCCACGGACCCCGTGCTCTGGCTGC
GCAGCGTGGACCGCTCGCTGCTTCTGCAGGGCTGGCAGGACAAGGGCTTCATCACGCCGGCCAACGTGGT
CTTCCTCTACATGCTCTGCAGGGATGTTATCTC
