>Addgene plasmid #23779 | pDONR223-CDK5R1 | addgene partial sequence | sequence record 168705 | M13-Rev 5'-CAGGAAACAGCTATGACC-3'
CAGCTGGATGGCAAATAATGATTTTATTTTGACTGATAGTGACCTGTTCGTTGCAACAAATTGATAAGCA
ATGCTTTCTTATAATGCCAACTTTGTACAAGAAAGTTGGGCACCGATCCAGGCCTAGGAGGAGCCGCTTC
TTGTCCTCCTGGCCGCTCTCGTTCTTCAGGTCGGAGAAGACCTGTGTGAAGTAGTGTGGGTCGGCATTTA
TCTGCAGCATCTTTGAGCTCATGAGGTTGATGACAGAGAGGCAACGGTCCCAAAAGGCCTCCTTGCAGCT
CTCCACCAGGAAGGGCTTGAGCGGGTAGGAGATCTCGTTGCCCATGTAGGAGTAGGAGAGGTACAGGCAT
GTCAGCAGGACGGCCTGGAGCTCGTGATCCGAGCCCACCTCGGAGGAGATAACATCCCTGCAGAGCATGT
AGAGGAAGACCACGTTGGCCGGCGTGATGAAGCCCTTGTCCTGCCAGCCCTGCAGAAGCAGCGAGCGGTC
CACGCTGCGCAGCCAGAGCACGGGGTCCGTGGGGGACAGGTGCTTCAGGCGGTAGCACCGGCGGCAGAGA
AACTCACCCAGGCAGCGAAGCAGCTCACTGGTGGACGCCTGGACGATGACCCGTTTGGGCGTCCCTGCGG
AGGTGACGGCAGGGTGAGGGGCTTTCTTGACTGAGGAGGAGCCCCCGGTCTGGGAACCCGAGAGCTGGCT
GGCCGGGGGTGCAGGCGGCTGGGCCGGTGGGGGCTGGGCGAATGTGGACAGGTTGGCGCACGACAGCGAC
TTCTTCAGGTTCTCATTGTTGAGGTGCGTGATGTTGTTCTGGTAGCTGCTGTTGGGCTGCACCTTCTTTG
AGTTCTTCTTCTTGGCCGACACGGCCACGATTCTCTTCCAAGGCAGCACGGAGATGATGGAG
