[The description below was written by a language model from this plasmid's Addgene catalogue record.]
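Description:
pDONR223-CDK5R1 is a Gateway entry clone built in the pDONR223 donor vector backbone (about 5 kb without insert). It is a high-copy bacterial plasmid maintained in E. coli under spectinomycin selection. It carries the human CDK5R1 open reading frame, a 924 bp insert encoding the p35 regulatory subunit that activates cyclin-dependent kinase 5. The ORF was introduced by Gateway recombination, so it would be expected to be flanked by the attL sites typical of an entry clone. No feature table is supplied, however, so these sites and the exact origin of replication are not documented here. The insert can be verified by sequencing from the flanking M13 forward and reverse primer sites.

The ORF has deliberately been cloned without a stop codon. This "open" configuration means that recombination into a destination vector can fuse the coding sequence in frame to a C-terminal epitope tag, with the stop codon supplied by that vector. The record describes no mammalian promoter, and the depositors state that the plasmid should not be transfected directly. It is a shuttle and storage clone, not an expression construct. They point instead to a companion set of four lentiviral destination vectors (pLX301 to pLX304) for expressing the ORF in mammalian cells.

The clone belongs to a kit of ORF plasmids. The associated publication concerns resistance to RAF inhibition through reactivation of the MAP kinase pathway. This is consistent with using such clones for gain-of-function expression studies once they are transferred into expression vectors.
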