Addgene plasmid #23779: pDONR223-CDK5R1
Depositing lab: William Hahn & David Root. Depositing organization: Dana-Farber Cancer Institute. Publication: COT drives resistance to RAF inhibition through MAP kinase pathway reactivation. Johannessen CM, Boehm JS, Kim SY, Thomas SR, Wardwell L, Johnson LA, Emery CM, Stransky N, Cogdill AP, Barretina J, Caponigro G, Hieronymus H, Murray RR, Salehi-Ashtiani K, Hill DE, Vidal M, Zhao JJ, Yang X, Alkan O, Kim S, Harris JL, Wilson CJ, Myer VE, Finan PM, Root DE, Roberts TM, Golub T, Flaherty KT, Dummer R, Weber BL, Sellers WR, Schlegel R, Wargo JA, Hahn WC, Garraway LA. Nature. 2010 Dec 16;468(7326):968-72. doi: 10.1038/nature09627 PubMed 21107320.
Backbone
  Vector backbone: pDONR223
  Backbone manufacturer: Invitrogen
  Backbone size w/o insert (bp): 5005
  Vector type: Gateway Donor vector
Growth in bacteria
  Bacterial resistance: Spectinomycin, 50 μg/mL
  Growth temperature: 37°C
  Growth strain: DH5alpha
  Copy number: High Copy
Gene/Insert
  Gene/Insert name: CDK5R1 (alt name: cyclin-dependent kinase 5, regulatory subunit 1 (p35))
  Species: H. sapiens (human)
  Insert size (bp): 924
  Entrez Gene: CDK5R1 (a.k.a. CDK5P35, CDK5R, NCK5A, p23, p25, p35, p35nck5a)
  Cloning method: Gateway Cloning
  Sequencing primers: 5′ M13pUC-fwd; 3′ M13rev
Terms and licenses: Academic/Nonprofit Terms; Industry Terms: Not Available to Industry
Depositor comments: The ORF has no Stop codon. This design enables easy recombination into a destination vector to add an epitope tag of choice and Stop codon to the ORF. Do NOT use this plasmid directly for transfections. A set of 4 custom lentiviral vectors is available ( pLX301 (http://www.addgene.org/25895/) , pLX302 (http://www.addgene.org/25896/) , pLX303 (http://www.addgene.org/25897/) , pLX304 (http://www.addgene.org/25890/) ) to be used to express these ORFs in mammalian cells. These plasmids are not included in the kit and must be ordered separately.
How to cite: pDONR223-CDK5R1 was a gift from William Hahn & David Root (Addgene plasmid # 23779 ; http://n2t.net/addgene:23779 ; RRID:Addgene_23779)
